Addgene plasmid #158986: GAL4-DrBphP
Purpose: Expresses DrBphP fused with an N-terminal GAL4 DNA binding domain in mammalian cells
Depositing lab: Liangcai Gu. Depositing organization: University of Washington. Publication: Creating Red Light-Switchable Protein Dimerization Systems as Genetically Encoded Actuators with High Specificity. Huang Z, Li Z, Zhang X, Kang S, Dong R, Sun L, Fu X, Vaisar D, Watanabe K, Gu L. ACS Synth Biol. 2020 Nov 12. doi: 10.1021/acssynbio.0c00397. PubMed 33179507.
Backbone
  Vector backbone: pBobi
  Backbone size w/o insert (bp): 8877
  Total vector size (bp): 10905
  Vector type: Mammalian Expression, Lentiviral
  Selectable markers: Zeocin
Growth in bacteria
  Bacterial resistance: Ampicillin, 100 μg/mL
  Growth temperature: 37°C
  Growth strain: NEB Stable
  Copy number: High Copy
Gene/Insert
  Gene/Insert name: GAL4-DrBphP
  Species: Deinococcus radiodurans
  Insert size (bp): 2028
  GenBank ID: NC_001264.1
  Promoter: CMV
  Tag / fusion protein: Myc tag (C terminal on backbone)
  Cloning method: Gibson Cloning
  Sequencing primers: 5′ AGC TCG TTT AGT GAA CCG TCA GAT CG; 3′ AAT TCC TCG GTA CCA CCG GTT C
Terms and licenses: Academic/Nonprofit Terms; Industry Terms: Not Available to Industry
How to cite: GAL4-DrBphP was a gift from Liangcai Gu (Addgene plasmid # 158986 ; http://n2t.net/addgene:158986 ; RRID:Addgene_158986)
