[The description below was written by a language model from this plasmid's Addgene catalogue record and pLannotate feature annotations shown in this document.]
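Description:
GAL4-DrBphP is a lentiviral mammalian expression plasmid of about 10.9 kb built on the pBobi backbone. In E. coli it replicates from a high-copy ColE1/pUC-type origin under ampicillin selection (AmpR), and it also carries an f1 origin. The lentiviral portion follows a third-generation-style layout. A CMV enhancer/promoter drives a truncated HIV-1 5' LTR, followed by the Ψ packaging signal with a gag fragment, the Rev response element and the cPPT/CTS. Downstream of the payload are a WPRE, which boosts transcript expression, 3' LTR sequences and a bGH polyadenylation signal. Outside the viral unit, an SV40 promoter/EM7 promoter–BleoR–SV40 poly(A) cassette provides Zeocin resistance. Because of its position, this marker would select transfected cells rather than being carried in the packaged genome.

The payload is a roughly 2 kb open reading frame under an internal CMV enhancer/promoter. It fuses the Saccharomyces cerevisiae GAL4 DNA-binding domain to the N-terminus of DrBphP, the bacteriophytochrome of Deinococcus radiodurans. The feature table annotates only the chromophore-binding portion (DrCBD), which uses biliverdin as its cofactor. A short T7 promoter remnant lies between the two domains, probably carried over from the source of the GAL4 segment. The catalogue lists a backbone-encoded C-terminal Myc tag, though it is not annotated in the table, and a chimeric intron is annotated downstream of the insert.

The associated publication concerns red light-switchable protein dimerization systems. In that context, the construct plausibly serves as the DNA-bound half of a light-controlled two-hybrid transcription system, recruiting an activator-fused binding partner to GAL4 sites. The record does not name the partner or the reporter.
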