Features (pLannotate 1.2.2; 35 found; start..end, strand, type, name):
     28..80      -  misc_feature   bom (fragment): basis of mobility region from pBR322
    235..614     +  enhancer       CMV enhancer: human cytomegalovirus immediate early enhancer
    615..814     +  promoter       CMV promoter: human cytomegalovirus (CMV) immediate early promoter
    832..1012    +  LTR            5' LTR (truncated): truncated 5' long terminal repeat (LTR) from HIV-1
   1059..1184    +  misc_feature   HIV-1 Ψ: packaging signal of human immunodeficiency virus type 1
   1168..1531    +  CDS            HIV-1 gag (fragment): gag protein from human immunodeficiency virus 1; gag
   1677..1910    +  misc_feature   RRE: The Rev response element (RRE) of HIV-1 allows for Rev-dependent mRNA export from the nucleus to the cytoplasm.
   2287..2387    +  CDS            Rev (fragment): human immunodeficiency virus 1 (HIV-1) Rev protein; rev; enhances nuclear export of unspliced and incompletely spliced viral mRNAs
   2391..2507    +  misc_feature   cPPT/CTS: central polypurine tract and central termination sequence of HIV-1
   2530..2833    +  enhancer       CMV enhancer: human cytomegalovirus immediate early enhancer
   2834..3037    +  promoter       CMV promoter: human cytomegalovirus (CMV) immediate early promoter
   3138..3578    +  CDS            GAL4 DNA binding domain: DNA binding domain of the GAL4 transcriptional activator; Saccharomyces cerevisiae GAL4 (truncated)
   3589..3607    +  promoter       T7 promoter: promoter for bacteriophage T7 RNA polymerase
   3660..4622    +  CDS            DrCBD: DrCBD is a basic (constitutively fluorescent) long stokes shift fluorescent protein published in 2009, derived from Deinococcus radiodurans. It requires the cofactor biliverdin for fluorescence.
   5305..5534    +  intron         chimeric intron: chimera between introns from adenovirus and immunoglobulin heavy chain genes
   5598..5708    +  CDS            nef (fragment): NEF_HV1Z2 - Experimental evidence at protein level: Swiss-Prot protein existence level 1. Extracellular Nef protein targets CD4(+) T-lymphocytes for apoptosis by interacting with CXCR4 surface receptors. From Human immunodeficiency virus type 1 group M subtype D (isolate Z2/CDC-Z34) (HIV-1).
   5711..6299    +  misc_feature   WPRE: woodchuck hepatitis virus posttranscriptional regulatory element
   6316..6384    +  CDS            nef (fragment): NEF_HV1Z2 - Experimental evidence at protein level: Swiss-Prot protein existence level 1. Extracellular Nef protein targets CD4(+) T-lymphocytes for apoptosis by interacting with CXCR4 surface receptors. From Human immunodeficiency virus type 1 group M subtype D (isolate Z2/CDC-Z34) (HIV-1).
   6386..6698    +  LTR            5' LTR (fragment): 5' long terminal repeat (LTR) from HIV-1
   6706..6886    +  LTR            5' LTR (truncated): truncated 5' long terminal repeat (LTR) from HIV-1
   6918..7142    +  polyA_signal   bGH poly(A) signal: bovine growth hormone polyadenylation signal
   7146..7167    +  promoter       SV40 promoter (fragment): SV40 enhancer and early promoter
   7188..7616    +  rep_origin     f1 ori (sequence partly withheld): f1 bacteriophage origin of replication; arrow indicates direction of (+) strand synthesis
   7630..7959    +  promoter       SV40 promoter: SV40 enhancer and early promoter
   8007..8054    +  promoter       EM7 promoter: synthetic bacterial promoter&nbsp
   8073..8447    +  CDS            BleoR: antibiotic-binding protein; Sh ble from Streptoalloteichus hindustanus; confers resistance to bleomycin, phleomycin, and Zeocin™
   8457..8582    +  CDS            ble (fragment): BLE_KLEPN - Experimental evidence at protein level: Swiss-Prot protein existence level 1. Binding protein with a strong affinity to the bleomycin family of antibiotics. Binds to CL990; an antimitotic-antibiotic compound. From Klebsiella pneumoniae.
   8577..8698    +  polyA_signal   SV40 poly(A) signal: SV40 polyadenylation signal
   8769..8791    -  protein_bind   lac operator (fragment): The lac repressor binds to the lac operator to inhibit transcription in E. coli. This inhibition can be relieved by adding lactose or isopropyl-β-D-thiogalactopyranoside (IPTG). lac repressor encoded by lacI
   8795..8825    -  promoter       lac promoter: promoter for the E. coli lac operon
   8840..8861    -  protein_bind   CAP binding site: CAP binding activates transcription in the presence of cAMP. E. coli catabolite activator protein
   8874..8966    -  CDS            lacI (fragment): lac repressor; lacI; The lac repressor binds to the lac operator to inhibit transcription in E. coli. This inhibition can be relieved by adding lactose or isopropyl-β-D-thiogalactopyranoside (IPTG).
   9149..9737    -  rep_origin     ori: high-copy-number ColE1/pMB1/pBR322/pUC origin of replication
   9908..10768   -  CDS            AmpR: β-lactamase; bla; confers resistance to ampicillin, carbenicillin, and related antibiotics
  10769..10873   -  promoter       AmpR promoter: bla
>Addgene plasmid #158986 | GAL4-DrBphP | addgene full sequence | sequence record 310682 | Addgene NGS Result
GACGGATCGGGAGATCTCCCGATCCCCTATGGTGCACTCTCAGTACAATCTGCTCTGATGCCGCATAGTT
AAGCCAGTATCTGCTCCCTGCTTGTGTGTTGGAGGTCGCTGAGTAGTGCGCGAGCAAAATTTAAGCTACA
ACAAGGCAAGGCTTGACCGACAATTGCATGAAGAATCTGCTTAGGGTTAGGCGTTTTGCGCTGCTTCGCG
ATGTACGGGCCAGATATACGCGTTGACATTGATTATTGACTAGTTATTAATAGTAATCAATTACGGGGTC
ATTAGTTCATAGCCCATATATGGAGTTCCGCGTTACATAACTTACGGTAAATGGCCCGCCTGGCTGACCG
CCCAACGACCCCCGCCCATTGACGTCAATAATGACGTATGTTCCCATAGTAACGCCAATAGGGACTTTCC
ATTGACGTCAATGGGTGGAGTATTTACGGTAAACTGCCCACTTGGCAGTACATCAAGTGTATCATATGCC
AAGTACGCCCCCTATTGACGTCAATGACGGTAAATGGCCCGCCTGGCATTATGCCCAGTACATGACCTTA
TGGGACTTTCCTACTTGGCAGTACATCTACGTATTAGTCATCGCTATTACCATGGTGATGCGGTTTTGGC
AGTACATCAATGGGCGTGGATAGCGGTTTGACTCACGGGGATTTCCAAGTCTCCACCCCATTGACGTCAA
TGGGAGTTTGTTTTGGCACCAAAATCAACGGGACTTTCCAAAATGTCGTAACAACTCCGCCCCATTGACG
CAAATGGGCGGTAGGCGTGTACGGTGGGAGGTCTATATAAGCAGCGCGTTTTGCCTGTACTGGGTCTCTC
TGGTTAGACCAGATCTGAGCCTGGGAGCTCTCTGGCTAACTAGGGAACCCACTGCTTAAGCCTCAATAAA
GCTTGCCTTGAGTGCTTCAAGTAGTGTGTGCCCGTCTGTTGTGTGACTCTGGTAACTAGAGATCCCTCAG
ACCCTTTTAGTCAGTGTGGAAAATCTCTAGCAGTGGCGCCCGAACAGGGACTTGAAAGCGAAAGGGAAAC
CAGAGGAGCTCTCTCGACGCAGGACTCGGCTTGCTGAAGCGCGCACGGCAAGAGGCGAGGGGCGGCGACT
GGTGAGTACGCCAAAAATTTTGACTAGCGGAGGCTAGAAGGAGAGAGATGGGTGCGAGAGCGTCAGTATT
AAGCGGGGGAGAATTAGATCGCGATGGGAAAAAATTCGGTTAAGGCCAGGGGGAAAGAAAAAATATAAAT
TAAAACATATAGTATGGGCAAGCAGGGAGCTAGAACGATTCGCAGTTAATCCTGGCCTGTTAGAAACATC
AGAAGGCTGTAGACAAATACTGGGACAGCTACAACCATCCCTTCAGACAGGATCAGAAGAACTTAGATCA
TTATATAATACAGTAGCAACCCTCTATTGTGTGCATCAAAGGATAGAGATAAAAGACACCAAGGAAGCTT
TAGACAAGATAGAGGAAGAGCAAAACAAAAGTAAGACCACCGCACAGCAAGCGGCCGCTGATCTTCAGAC
CTGGAGGAGGAGATATGAGGGACAATTGGAGAAGTGAATTATATAAATATAAAGTAGTAAAAATTGAACC
ATTAGGAGTAGCACCCACCAAGGCAAAGAGAAGAGTGGTGCAGAGAGAAAAAAGAGCAGTGGGAATAGGA
GCTTTGTTCCTTGGGTTCTTGGGAGCAGCAGGAAGCACTATGGGCGCAGCGTCAATGACGCTGACGGTAC
AGGCCAGACAATTATTGTCTGGTATAGTGCAGCAGCAGAACAATTTGCTGAGGGCTATTGAGGCGCAACA
GCATCTGTTGCAACTCACAGTCTGGGGCATCAAGCAGCTCCAGGCAAGAATCCTGGCTGTGGAAAGATAC
CTAAAGGATCAACAGCTCCTGGGGATTTGGGGTTGCTCTGGAAAACTCATTTGCACCACTGCTGTGCCTT
GGAATGCTAGTTGGAGTAATAAATCTCTGGAACAGATTTGGAATCACACGACCTGGATGGAGTGGGACAG
AGAAATTAACAATTACACAAGCTTAATACACTCCTTAATTGAAGAATCGCAAAACCAGCAAGAAAAGAAT
GAACAAGAATTATTGGAATTAGATAAATGGGCAAGTTTGTGGAATTGGTTTAACATAACAAATTGGCTGT
GGTATATAAAATTATTCATAATGATAGTAGGAGGCTTGGTAGGTTTAAGAATAGTTTTTGCTGTACTTTC
TATAGTGAATAGAGTTAGGCAGGGATATTCACCATTATCGTTTCAGACCCACCTCCCAACCCCGAGGGGA
CCCGACAGGCCCGAAGGAATAGAAGAAGAAGGTGGAGAGAGAGACAGAGACAGATCCATTCGATTAGTGA
ACGGATCAACTTTTAAAAGAAAAGGGGGGATTGGGGGGTACAGTGCAGGGGAAAGAATAGTAGACATAAT
AGCAACAGACATACAAACTAAAGAATTACAAAAACAAATTACAAAATTCAAAATTTTATCGATAAGCTTG
GGAGTTCCGCGTTACATAACTTACGGTAAATGGCCCGCCTGGCTGACCGCCCAACGACCCCCGCCCATTG
ACGTCAATAATGACGTATGTTCCCATAGTAACGCCAATAGGGACTTTCCATTGACGTCAATGGGTGGAGT
ATTTACGGTAAACTGCCCACTTGGCAGTACATCAAGTGTATCATATGCCAAGTACGCCCCCTATTGACGT
CAATGACGGTAAATGGCCCGCCTGGCATTATGCCCAGTACATGACCTTATGGGACTTTCCTACTTGGCAG
TACATCTACGTATTAGTCATCGCTATTACCATGGTGATGCGGTTTTGGCAGTACATCAATGGGCGTGGAT
AGCGGTTTGACTCACGGGGATTTCCAAGTCTCCACCCCATTGACGTCAATGGGAGTTTGTTTTGGCACCA
AAATCAACGGGACTTTCCAAAATGTCGTAACAACTCCGCCCCATTGACGCAAATGGGCGGTAGGCGTGTA
CGGTGGGAGGTCTATATAAGCAGAGCTCGTTTAGTGAACCGTCAGATCGCCTGGAGACGCCATCCACGCT
GTTTTGACCTCCATAGAAGACACCGACTGAGCTCTTAAGGTTGCCACCATGGGATCCATGAAGCTACTGT
CTTCTATCGAACAAGCATGCGATATTTGCCGACTTAAAAAGCTCAAGTGCTCCAAAGAAAAACCGAAGTG
CGCCAAGTGTCTGAAGAACAACTGGGAGTGTCGCTACTCTCCCAAAACCAAAAGGTCTCCGCTGACTAGG
GCACATCTGACAGAAGTGGAATCAAGGCTAGAAAGACTGGAACAGCTATTTCTACTGATTTTTCCTCGAG
AAGACCTTGACATGATTTTGAAAATGGATTCTTTACAGGATATAAAAGCATTGTTAACAGGATTATTTGT
ACAAGATAATGTGAATAAAGATGCCGTCACAGATAGATTGGCTTCAGTGGAGACTGATATGCCTCTAACA
TTGAGACAGCATAGAATAAGTGCGACATCATCATCGGAAGAGAGTAGTAACAAAGGTCAAAGACAGTTGA
CTGTATCGCCGGAATTTGTAATACGACTCACTATAGGGCGAGCCGCCATCATGGAGGAGCAGAAGCTGAT
CTCAGAGGAGGACCTGCATATGAGTCGTGACCCTTTGCCATTCTTTCCTCCTCTTTATCTGGGTGGACCC
GAGATTACAACAGAAAACTGCGAACGCGAACCAATTCACATCCCGGGATCTATTCAACCACACGGTGCAT
TGCTGACGGCAGACGGACATTCCGGAGAGGTTTTACAGATGTCGCTTAACGCAGCAACGTTTCTGGGACA
AGAGCCTACGGTTTTGCGTGGCCAGACGTTAGCGGCTCTGTTGCCAGAGCAATGGCCGGCCTTACAGGCG
GCATTGCCTCCAGGGTGCCCCGATGCATTGCAATACCGCGCGACACTGGATTGGCCGGCGGCAGGACATC
TTTCTCTGACAGTCCACCGCGTGGGCGAGCTGTTGATCCTGGAGTTTGAACCTACGGAGGCCTGGGACTC
GACTGGCCCGCACGCGTTACGCAATGCGATGTTCGCTCTTGAATCAGCGCCAAACTTGCGCGCGTTAGCT
GAAGTGGCCACACAAACCGTACGCGAGCTTACAGGCTTTGACCGCGTGATGTTATACAAATTCGCACCCG
ATGCGACAGGCGAGGTAATCGCCGAAGCCCGCCGCGAGGGGTTGCATGCCTTTCTTGGCCATCGTTTTCC
GGCCTCAGATATTCCCGCCCAAGCGCGCGCCCTTTACACTCGCCATCTGCTTCGTTTGACTGCGGACACG
CGCGCGGCGGCCGTTCCCTTAGACCCAGTACTTAATCCTCAGACCAACGCTCCTACCCCCTTAGGGGGTG
CAGTGCTGCGTGCGACGTCGCCTATGCACATGCAGTACCTTCGCAATATGGGCGTCGGCTCCTCTTTAAG
TGTATCAGTGGTAGTTGGGGGGCAGTTATGGGGTCTGATTGCGTGCCATCATCAGACCCCCTATGTTTTG
CCACCAGACCTTCGTACTACTCTTGAATACTTGGGGCGTTTATTAAGCCTTCAGGTGCAAGTCAAGGAAG
CCGCGGACGTTGCTGCATTCCGTCAGTCACTTCGCGAACACCATGCGCGCGTCGCCTTAGCGGCAGCGCA
TTCCCTGTCGCCGCACGATACTCTTTCCGACCCTGCACTTGATCTTCTGGGTCTGATGCGTGCTGGGGGC
TTAATCCTGCGTTTTGAAGGTCGTTGGCAGACGTTAGGAGAAGTCCCGCCCGCTCCCGCAGTCGATGCAC
TGCTTGCATGGCTTGAAACCCAACCAGGGGCGCTTGTTCAGACTGATGCATTGGGGCAGTTGTGGCCGGC
GGGGGCTGATTTGGCTCCCTCAGCCGCGGGTCTGCTTGCCATTTCAGTAGGGGAGGGATGGAGTGAGTGC
TTGGTTTGGTTACGTCCCGAACTGCGCCTTGAGGTTGCGTGGGGTGGAGCAACTCCAGACCAGGCCAAGG
ACGACCTGGGCCCTCGTCACAGTTTCGATACTTACTTAGAAGAGAAGCGTGGGTATGCAGAACCCTGGCA
TCCCGGAGAGATTGAGGAAGCTCAGGATTTGCGCGACACTCTTACTGGCGCATTACTCGAGGGTGGTGGT
TCCGGTGAGCAGAAGCTGATCTCAGAGGAGGACCTGTGATCGAGCCATGGAAGCTTGATATCTAACTGAC
TGAACCGGTGGTACCGAGGAATTAATTCGCTGTCTGCGAGGGCCAGCTGTTGGGGTGAGTACTCCCTCTC
AAAAGCGGGCATGACTTCTGCGCTAAGATTGTCAGTTTCCAAAAACGAGGAGGATTTGATATTCACCTGG
CCCGCGGTGATGCCTTTGAGGGTGGCCGCGTCCATCTGGTCAGAAAAGACAATCTTTTTGTTGTCAAGCT
TGAGGTGTGGCAGGCTTGAGATCTGGCCATACACTTGAGTGACAATGACATCCACTTTGCCTTTCTCTCC
ACAGGTGTCCACTCCCAGGTCCAACTGCAGGTCGAGCATGCATCTAGGGCGGCCAATTCCGCCGATCCTG
GAAAAACATGGAGCAATCACAAGTAGCAATACAGCAGCTACCAATGCTGATTGTGCCTGGCTAGAAGCAC
AAGAGGAGGAGGAGGTGGGTTTTCCAGTCACACCTCAGACAATCAACCTCTGGATTACAAAATTTGTGAA
AGATTGACTGGTATTCTTAACTATGTTGCTCCTTTTACGCTATGTGGATACGCTGCTTTAATGCCTTTGT
ATCATGCTATTGCTTCCCGTATGGCTTTCATTTTCTCCTCCTTGTATAAATCCTGGTTGCTGTCTCTTTA
TGAGGAGTTGTGGCCCGTTGTCAGGCAACGTGGCGTGGTGTGCACTGTGTTTGCTGACGCAACCCCCACT
GGTTGGGGCATTGCCACCACCTGTCAGCTCCTTTCCGGGACTTTCGCTTTCCCCCTCCCTATTGCCACGG
CGGAACTCATCGCCGCCTGCCTTGCCCGCTGCTGGACAGGGGCTCGGCTGTTGGGCACTGACAATTCCGT
GGTGTTGTCGGGGAAGCTGACGTCCTTTCCATGGCTGCTCGCCTGTGTTGCCACCTGGATTCTGCGCGGG
ACGTCCTTCTGCTACGTCCCTTCGGCCCTCAATCCAGCGGACCTTCCTTCCCGCGGCCTGCTGCCGGCTC
TGCGGCCTCTTCCGCGTCTTCGCCTTCGCCCTCAGACGAGTCGGATCTCCCTTTGGGCCGCCTCCCCGCC
TGGAATTCGAGCTCGGTACCTTTAAGACCAATGACTTACAAGGCAGCTGTAGATCTTAGCCACTTTTTAA
AAGAAAAGGGGGGACTGGAAGGGCTAATTCACTCCCAACGAAGACAAGATATCCTTGATCTGTGGATCTA
CCACACACAAGGCTACTTCCCTGATTGGCAGAACTACACACCAGGGCCAGGGATCAGATATCCACTGACC
TTTGGATGGTGCTACAAGCTAGTACCAGTTGAGCAAGAGAAGGTAGAAGAAGCCAATGAAGGAGAGAACA
CCCGCTTGTTACACCCTGTGAGCCTGCATGGGATGGATGACCCGGAGAGAGAAGTATTAGAGTGGAGGTT
TGACAGCCGCCTAGCATTTCATCACATGGCCCGAGAGCTGCATCCGGACTGTACTGGGTCTCTCTGGTTA
GACCAGATCTGAGCCTGGGAGCTCTCTGGCTAACTAGGGAACCCACTGCTTAAGCCTCAATAAAGCTTGC
CTTGAGTGCTTCAAGTAGTGTGTGCCCGTCTGTTGTGTGACTCTGGTAACTAGAGATCCCTCAGACCCTT
TTAGTCAGTGTGGAAAATCTCTAGCAGGGCCGCTTTAAACCCGCTGATCAGCCTCGACTGTGCCTTCTAG
TTGCCAGCCATCTGTTGTTTGCCCCTCCCCCGTGCCTTCCTTGACCCTGGAAGGTGCCACTCCCACTGTC
CTTTCCTAATAAAATGAGGAAATTGCATCGCATTGTCTGAGTAGGTGTCATTCTATTCTGGGGGGTGGGG
TGGGGCAGGACAGCAAGGGGGAGGATTGGGAAGACAATAGCAGGCATGCTGGGGATGCGGTGGGCTCTAT
GGCTTCTGAGGCGGAAAGAACCAGCTGGGGCTCTAGGGGGTATCCCC
[124 nt withheld, positions 7188-7311]
C
[91 nt withheld, positions 7313-7403]
A
[49 nt withheld, positions 7405-7453]
CCTTTGACGTTGGAGTCCACGTTCTTT
[37 nt withheld, positions 7481-7517]
ACCCTATCTCGGTCTATTCTTTTGATTTATAAGGGATTTTGCCGATTTCGGCCTATTGGTTAAAAAATGA
GCTGATTTAACAAAAATTTAACGCGAATTAATTCTGTGGAATGTGTGTCAGTTAGGGTGTGGAAAGTCCC
CAGGCTCCCCAGCAGGCAGAAGTATGCAAAGCATGCATCTCAATTAGTCAGCAACCAGGTGTGGAAAGTC
CCCAGGCTCCCCAGCAGGCAGAAGTATGCAAAGCATGCATCTCAATTAGTCAGCAACCATAGTCCCGCCC
CTAACTCCGCCCATCCCGCCCCTAACTCCGCCCAGTTCCGCCCATTCTCCGCCCCATGGCTGACTAATTT
TTTTTATTTATGCAGAGGCCGAGGCCGCCTCTGCCTCTGAGCTATTCCAGAAGTAGTGAGGAGGCTTTTT
TGGAGGCCTAGGCTTTTGCAAAAAGCTCCCGGGAGCTTGTATATCCATTTTCGGATCTGATCAGCACGTG
TTGACAATTAATCATCGGCATAGTATATCGGCATAGTATAATACGACAAGGTGAGGAACTAAACCATGGC
CAAGTTGACCAGTGCCGTTCCGGTGCTCACCGCGCGCGACGTCGCCGGAGCGGTCGAGTTCTGGACCGAC
CGGCTCGGGTTCTCCCGGGACTTCGTGGAGGACGACTTCGCCGGTGTGGTCCGGGACGACGTGACCCTGT
TCATCAGCGCGGTCCAGGACCAGGTGGTGCCGGACAACACCCTGGCCTGGGTGTGGGTGCGCGGCCTGGA
CGAGCTGTACGCCGAGTGGTCGGAGGTCGTGTCCACGAACTTCCGGGACGCCTCCGGGCCGGCCATGACC
GAGATCGGCGAGCAGCCGTGGGGGCGGGAGTTCGCCCTGCGCGACCCGGCCGGCAACTGCGTGCACTTCG
TGGCCGAGGAGCAGGACTGACACGTGCTACGAGATTTCGATTCCACCGCCGCCTTCTATGAAAGGTTGGG
CTTCGGAATCGTTTTCCGGGACGCCGGCTGGATGATCCTCCAGCGCGGGGATCTCATGCTGGAGTTCTTC
GCCCACCCCAACTTGTTTATTGCAGCTTATAATGGTTACAAATAAAGCAATAGCATCACAAATTTCACAA
ATAAAGCATTTTTTTCACTGCATTCTAGTTGTGGTTTGTCCAAACTCATCAATGTATCTTATCATGTCTG
TATACCGTCGACCTCTAGCTAGAGCTTGGCGTAATCATGGTCATAGCTGTTTCCTGTGTGAAATTGTTAT
CCGCTCACAATTCCACACAACATACGAGCCGGAAGCATAAAGTGTAAAGCCTGGGGTGCCTAATGAGTGA
GCTAACTCACATTAATTGCGTTGCGCTCACTGCCCGCTTTCCAGTCGGGAAACCTGTCGTGCCAGCTGCA
TTAATGAATCGGCCAACGCGCGGGGAGAGGCGGTTTGCGTATTGGGCGCTCTTCCGCTTCCTCGCTCACT
GACTCGCTGCGCTCGGTCGTTCGGCTGCGGCGAGCGGTATCAGCTCACTCAAAGGCGGTAATACGGTTAT
CCACAGAATCAGGGGATAACGCAGGAAAGAACATGTGAGCAAAAGGCCAGCAAAAGGCCAGGAACCGTAA
AAAGGCCGCGTTGCTGGCGTTTTTCCATAGGCTCCGCCCCCCTGACGAGCATCACAAAAATCGACGCTCA
AGTCAGAGGTGGCGAAACCCGACAGGACTATAAAGATACCAGGCGTTTCCCCCTGGAAGCTCCCTCGTGC
GCTCTCCTGTTCCGACCCTGCCGCTTACCGGATACCTGTCCGCCTTTCTCCCTTCGGGAAGCGTGGCGCT
TTCTCATAGCTCACGCTGTAGGTATCTCAGTTCGGTGTAGGTCGTTCGCTCCAAGCTGGGCTGTGTGCAC
GAACCCCCCGTTCAGCCCGACCGCTGCGCCTTATCCGGTAACTATCGTCTTGAGTCCAACCCGGTAAGAC
ACGACTTATCGCCACTGGCAGCAGCCACTGGTAACAGGATTAGCAGAGCGAGGTATGTAGGCGGTGCTAC
AGAGTTCTTGAAGTGGTGGCCTAACTACGGCTACACTAGAAGAACAGTATTTGGTATCTGCGCTCTGCTG
AAGCCAGTTACCTTCGGAAAAAGAGTTGGTAGCTCTTGATCCGGCAAACAAACCACCGCTGGTAGCGGTG
GTTTTTTTGTTTGCAAGCAGCAGATTACGCGCAGAAAAAAAGGATCTCAAGAAGATCCTTTGATCTTTTC
TACGGGGTCTGACGCTCAGTGGAACGAAAACTCACGTTAAGGGATTTTGGTCATGAGATTATCAAAAAGG
ATCTTCACCTAGATCCTTTTAAATTAAAAATGAAGTTTTAAATCAATCTAAAGTATATATGAGTAAACTT
GGTCTGACAGTTACCAATGCTTAATCAGTGAGGCACCTATCTCAGCGATCTGTCTATTTCGTTCATCCAT
AGTTGCCTGACTCCCCGTCGTGTAGATAACTACGATACGGGAGGGCTTACCATCTGGCCCCAGTGCTGCA
ATGATACCGCGAGACCCACGCTCACCGGCTCCAGATTTATCAGCAATAAACCAGCCAGCCGGAAGGGCCG
AGCGCAGAAGTGGTCCTGCAACTTTATCCGCCTCCATCCAGTCTATTAATTGTTGCCGGGAAGCTAGAGT
AAGTAGTTCGCCAGTTAATAGTTTGCGCAACGTTGTTGCCATTGCTACAGGCATCGTGGTGTCACGCTCG
TCGTTTGGTATGGCTTCATTCAGCTCCGGTTCCCAACGATCAAGGCGAGTTACATGATCCCCCATGTTGT
GCAAAAAAGCGGTTAGCTCCTTCGGTCCTCCGATCGTTGTCAGAAGTAAGTTGGCCGCAGTGTTATCACT
CATGGTTATGGCAGCACTGCATAATTCTCTTACTGTCATGCCATCCGTAAGATGCTTTTCTGTGACTGGT
GAGTACTCAACCAAGTCATTCTGAGAATAGTGTATGCGGCGACCGAGTTGCTCTTGCCCGGCGTCAATAC
GGGATAATACCGCGCCACATAGCAGAACTTTAAAAGTGCTCATCATTGGAAAACGTTCTTCGGGGCGAAA
ACTCTCAAGGATCTTACCGCTGTTGAGATCCAGTTCGATGTAACCCACTCGTGCACCCAACTGATCTTCA
GCATCTTTTACTTTCACCAGCGTTTCTGGGTGAGCAAAAACAGGAAGGCAAAATGCCGCAAAAAAGGGAA
TAAGGGCGACACGGAAATGTTGAATACTCATACTCTTCCTTTTTCAATATTATTGAAGCATTTATCAGGG
TTATTGTCTCATGAGCGGATACATATTTGAATGTATTTAGAAAAATAAACAAATAGGGGTTCCGCGCACA
TTTCCCCGAAAAGTGCCACCTGACGTC
